Addgene plasmid #126442: pTBL405 CHYRON1 integration construct
Purpose: To integrate the CHYRON1 locus at HEK293site3.
Depositing lab: Chang Liu. Depositing organization: University of California, Irvine. Publication: Lineage tracing and analog recording in mammalian cells by single-site DNA writing. Loveless TB, Grotts JH, Schechter MW, Forouzmand E, Carlson CK, Agahi BS, Liang G, Ficht M, Liu B, Xie X, Liu CC. Nat Chem Biol. 2021 Jun;17(6):739-747. doi: 10.1038/s41589-021-00769-8. Epub 2021 Mar 22. PubMed 33753928.
Backbone
  Vector backbone: pcDNA3.1
  Backbone manufacturer: Invitrogen
  Backbone size w/o insert (bp): 3960
  Total vector size (bp): 6000
  Modifications to backbone: Added homology arms to target the insert to HEK293 site3.
  Vector type: Mammalian Expression
  Selectable markers: Puromycin
Growth in bacteria
  Bacterial resistance: Ampicillin, 100 μg/mL
  Growth temperature: 37°C
  Growth strain: NEB Stable
  Copy number: High Copy
Gene/Insert 1
  Gene/Insert name: pU6-CHYRON1 hgRNA
  Species: H. sapiens (human); Streptococcus pyogenes
  Insert size (bp): 465
  Mutation: The SpCas9 sgRNA constant region is mutated to make it self-targeting.
  Promoter: human U6
  Cloning method: Gibson Cloning
  Sequencing primers: 5′ AAGGTCGGGCAGGAAGAGGG; 3′ TATGTAGAGAGGTACCTCGAGC
Gene/Insert 2
  Gene/Insert name: pCMV-puro (alt name: puromycin N-acetyltransferase)
  Species: Streptomyces sp.
  Insert size (bp): 1575
  Promoter: CMV
  Cloning method: Gibson Cloning
  Sequencing primers: 5′ CMV Forward; 3′ SV40pA-R
Resource information
  A portion of this plasmid was derived from a plasmid made by: Keith Joung; the stgRNA expression cassette is from pSQT1313.
Terms and licenses: Academic/Nonprofit Terms; Industry Terms: Not Available to Industry
Depositor comments: The mutations that make the sgRNA scaffold self-targeting or homing are described in Perli et al., 2016, doi: 10.1126/science.aag0511 and Kalhor et al., 2017, doi: 10.1038/nmeth.4108. To integrate in human cells, digest with EcoRI and co-transfect with Addgene plasmids 126445 and 65772. Please visit https://doi.org/10.1101/639120 for bioRxiv preprint.
How to cite: pTBL405 CHYRON1 integration construct was a gift from Chang Liu (Addgene plasmid # 126442 ; http://n2t.net/addgene:126442 ; RRID:Addgene_126442)
