[The description below was written by a language model from this plasmid's Addgene catalogue record and pLannotate feature annotations shown in this document.]
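Description:
pTBL405 CHYRON1 integration construct is a pcDNA3.1-derived mammalian plasmid of about 6 kb that serves as a donor for placing the CHYRON1 DNA-recording locus into the human genome at the site known as HEK293 site3. It is propagated in E. coli through a high-copy ColE1/pUC-type origin and selected with ampicillin via the β-lactamase gene and its native promoter. The backbone was modified by adding homology arms matching HEK293 site3. These arms are not annotated in the feature table, but the unannotated stretches on either side of the payload are where they would be expected to lie. Short fragments called as bom, attB1, lac regulatory elements, lacI, an HIV-1 LTR and ble appear to be backbone or cloning remnants rather than functional parts.

The payload consists of two cassettes in the same orientation. The first is a human U6 RNA polymerase III promoter driving the CHYRON1 homing guide RNA (hgRNA). This is a Streptococcus pyogenes Cas9 guide whose constant scaffold region has been mutated so that the guide targets its own encoding DNA, which allows repeated rounds of cutting and sequence change at a single locus. The record notes that this expression cassette derives from an earlier self-targeting guide plasmid. The second cassette uses the CMV enhancer and promoter to express puromycin N-acetyltransferase, terminated by an SV40 polyadenylation signal, so that cells carrying the integrated locus can be selected with puromycin.

According to the depositor, the plasmid is linearised and co-transfected into human cells with two companion plasmids to achieve integration. The resulting cell lines are used for lineage tracing and analog recording by single-site DNA writing.
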