Features (pLannotate 1.2.2; 18 found; start..end, strand, type, name):
     28..80      -  misc_feature   bom (fragment): basis of mobility region from pBR322
    994..1011    +  protein_bind   attB1 (fragment): mutant version of attB; recombination site for the Gateway® BP reaction BP Clonase™
   1063..1303    +  promoter       U6 promoter: RNA polymerase III promoter for human U6 snRNA
   1335..1407    +  misc_RNA       gRNA scaffold: guide RNA scaffold for the Streptococcus pyogenes CRISPR/Cas9 system
   1522..1825    +  enhancer       CMV enhancer: human cytomegalovirus immediate early enhancer
   1826..2029    +  promoter       CMV promoter: human cytomegalovirus (CMV) immediate early promoter
   2025..2058    +  LTR            5' LTR (truncated) (fragment): truncated 5' long terminal repeat (LTR) from HIV-1
   2074..2092    +  promoter       T7 promoter: promoter for bacteriophage T7 RNA polymerase
   2128..2727    +  CDS            PuroR: puromycin N-acetyltransferase; pac from Streptomyces alboniger; confers resistance to puromycin
   2734..2892    +  CDS            ble (fragment): BLE_KLEPN - Experimental evidence at protein level: Swiss-Prot protein existence level 1. Binding protein with a strong affinity to the bleomycin family of antibiotics. Binds to CL990; an antimitotic-antibiotic compound. From Klebsiella pneumoniae.
   2887..3008    +  polyA_signal   SV40 poly(A) signal: SV40 polyadenylation signal
   3837..3853    -  protein_bind   lac operator: The lac repressor binds to the lac operator to inhibit transcription in E. coli. This inhibition can be relieved by adding lactose or isopropyl-β-D-thiogalactopyranoside (IPTG). lac repressor encoded by lacI
   3861..3891    -  promoter       lac promoter: promoter for the E. coli lac operon
   3906..3927    -  protein_bind   CAP binding site: CAP binding activates transcription in the presence of cAMP. E. coli catabolite activator protein
   3940..4032    -  CDS            lacI (fragment): lac repressor; lacI; The lac repressor binds to the lac operator to inhibit transcription in E. coli. This inhibition can be relieved by adding lactose or isopropyl-β-D-thiogalactopyranoside (IPTG).
   4215..4803    -  rep_origin     ori: high-copy-number ColE1/pMB1/pBR322/pUC origin of replication
   4974..5834    -  CDS            AmpR: β-lactamase; bla; confers resistance to ampicillin, carbenicillin, and related antibiotics
   5835..5939    -  promoter       AmpR promoter: bla
>Addgene plasmid #126442 | pTBL405 CHYRON1 integration construct | addgene full sequence | sequence record 246059 | Addgene NGS Result
GACGGATCGGGAGATCTCCCGATCCCCTATGGTGCACTCTCAGTACAATCTGCTCTGATGCCGCATAGTT
AAGCCAGTATCTGCTCCCTGCTTGTGTGTTGGAGGTCGCTGAGTAGTGCGCGAGCAAAATTTAAGCTACA
ACAAGGCAAGGCTTGACCGACAATTGCATGAAGAATCTGCTTAGGGTTAGGCGTTTTGCGCTGCTTCGCG
ATGTACGGGCCAGATATACGCGTTGGTGAGTGAATTCTCTGTCACAGGACTCAGCCAGGCAAGGGGGAGG
GAGTGAAGGGTGAGGAGGAAAGAGAGGACATTCAGAACAGGCGAACTGCAGGTGCAAAGGCCCGGAATCT
AGGGAAAGCAGAGTCTGTGGGAGGAACAGCCAGTGTTTCAGGATGGCTAAAGCAGAGGTTGTGAAGGGCA
GGGACGACTTTAGACCTTAGAGGCCCCAGGCACTGTTATTTTCCAAGGCCCCACCCCCACACTATACCAT
GCTTATTAAAATTCACCCACATCACACAGGAAATATGAGTTATATATGGCTACCTAAGGTTGAGGCCAGT
TGCAAAGACAATTGACATGTTACATTTTGTAGACATTTAATTACATATTTATCAATTACAACTTGACGGC
TTTCTTGTTTTATCAGTTTTGGAGGATGTACATAAATATATAGAATGAGAGTCTCAAAACTAATCTTGTA
GCTACGCCTGTGATGGGCTAATTGATGAATCAGTGCTGGAGAATGGGTCACAGTGGCAAATGAGGCTGGA
GAGGCCCGTGAGCTGCTGTCCCAGAGGGCCTGGGATGTCCTGCAGGGAGCTTGGCATGAGAAACCTTGGA
GAGTTTTAAGCAAGGGCTGATGTGGGCTGCCTAGAAAGGCATGGATGAGAGAAGCCTGGAGACAGGGATC
CCAGGGAAACGCCCATGCAATTAGTCTATTTCTGCTGCAAGTAAGCATGCATTTGTAGGCTTGATGCTTT
TGACGTCGCTAGCTGTACAAAAAAGCAGGCTTTAAAGGAACCAATTCAGTCGACTGGATCCGGTACCAAG
GTCGGGCAGGAAGAGGGCCTATTTCCCATGATTCCTTCATATTTGCATATACGATACAAGGCTGTTAGAG
AGATAATTAGAATTAATTTGACTGTAAACACAAAGATATTAGTACAAAATACGTGACGTAGAAAGTAATA
ATTTCTTGGGTAGTTTGCAGTTTTAAAATTATGTTTTAAAATGGACTATCATATGCTTACCGTAACTTGA
AAGTATTTCGATTTCTTGGCTTTATATATCTTGTGGAAAGGACGAAACACCGGCCCAGACTGAGCACGTG
AGGGTTAGAGCTAGAAATAGCAAGTTAACCTAAGGCTAGTCCGTTATCAACTTGAAAAAGTGGCACCGAG
TCGGTGCTTTTTTTAAGCTTGGGCCGCTCGAGGTACCTCTCTACATACATTGATTATTGACTAGTTATTA
ATAGTAATCAATTACGGGGTCATTAGTTCATAGCCCATATATGGAGTTCCGCGTTACATAACTTACGGTA
AATGGCCCGCCTGGCTGACCGCCCAACGACCCCCGCCCATTGACGTCAATAATGACGTATGTTCCCATAG
TAACGCCAATAGGGACTTTCCATTGACGTCAATGGGTGGAGTATTTACGGTAAACTGCCCACTTGGCAGT
ACATCAAGTGTATCATATGCCAAGTACGCCCCCTATTGACGTCAATGACGGTAAATGGCCCGCCTGGCAT
TATGCCCAGTACATGACCTTATGGGACTTTCCTACTTGGCAGTACATCTACGTATTAGTCATCGCTATTA
CCATGGTGATGCGGTTTTGGCAGTACATCAATGGGCGTGGATAGCGGTTTGACTCACGGGGATTTCCAAG
TCTCCACCCCATTGACGTCAATGGGAGTTTGTTTTGGCACCAAAATCAACGGGACTTTCCAAAATGTCGT
AACAACTCCGCCCCATTGACGCAAATGGGCGGTAGGCGTGTACGGTGGGAGGTCTATATAAGCAGAGCTC
TCTGGCTAACTAGAGAACCCACTGCTTACTGGCTTATCGAAATTAATACGACTCACTATAGGGAGACCCA
AGCTGGCTAGCGCTACCGGTCGCCACCATGACCGAGTACAAGCCCACGGTGCGCCTCGCCACCCGCGACG
ACGTCCCCCGGGCCGTACGCACCCTCGCCGCCGCGTTCGCCGACTACCCCGCCACGCGCCACACCGTCGA
CCCGGACCGCCACATCGAGCGGGTCACCGAGCTGCAAGAACTCTTCCTCACGCGCGTCGGGCTCGACATC
GGCAAGGTGTGGGTCGCGGACGACGGCGCCGCGGTGGCGGTCTGGACCACGCCGGAGAGCGTCGAAGCGG
GGGCGGTGTTCGCCGAGATCGGCCCGCGCATGGCCGAGTTGAGCGGTTCCCGGCTGGCCGCGCAGCAACA
GATGGAAGGCCTCCTGGCGCCGCACCGGCCCAAGGAGCCCGCGTGGTTCCTGGCCACCGTCGGCGTCTCG
CCCGACCACCAGGGCAAGGGTCTGGGCAGCGCCGTCGTGCTCCCCGGAGTGGAGGCGGCCGAGCGCGCCG
GGGTGCCCGCCTTCCTGGAGACCTCCGCGCCCCGCAACCTCCCCTTCTACGAGCGGCTCGGCTTCACCGT
CACCGCCGACGTCGAGGTGCCCGAAGGACCGCGCACCTGGTGCATGACCCGCAAGCCCGGTGCCTGATTC
GAAATGACCGACCAAGCGACGCCCAACCTGCCATCACGAGATTTCGATTCCACCGCCGCCTTCTATGAAA
GGTTGGGCTTCGGAATCGTTTTCCGGGACGCCGGCTGGATGATCCTCCAGCGCGGGGATCTCATGCTGGA
GTTCTTCGCCCACCCCAACTTGTTTATTGCAGCTTATAATGGTTACAAATAAAGCAATAGCATCACAAAT
TTCACAAATAAAGCATTTTTTTCACTGCATTCTAGTTGTGGTTTGTCCAAACTCATCAATGTATCTTATC
ATGTCTGTATACAGAGGAAAGGAAGCCCTGCTTCCTCCAGAGGGCGTCGCAGGACAGCTTTTCCTAGACA
GGGGCTAGTATGTGCAGCTCCTGCACCGGGATACTGGTTGACAAGTTTGGCTGGGCTGGAAGCCAGCACC
TAGGGAGGTCCCTGGAAGGGGCCAGCCTCACCAGGAGAGGAGGGACCTGGCCCTTCAGGGTCGAGCTCAA
CAGAGGAAAAGATCTCAGGGCACCCAGAGCCCAGTGGCTTTCAGCACCTGCATGAAAATCAGAGATCAAC
CAGATTACCCCATATTGCCCAAGAGAAAACTGAGGCCAGAAAGTGATGGAGCTTGCCCAGGACCCCAGAG
GGTGTTAGAGGCAGGCCAGAACCAGAGGACAGCTCTGTCCCAGCACTTGCCCTCCTTTAATTAGGTGGGT
GGTCATATCGCAGTGGTCAGAGACATTGCAAACAATAATAATAAATATTGAGCACTTGTTACACGCAGGG
CACTATGCTAAGCACCTTGTATTTGTTATGTCCTTTCATCCTAGCAACTTCTCTGGAAGTGGAGTAATAT
CTCCCCCATGTCCTACATAAGACAATGGATACACTGGAGGGTTAAAGCCATGCCTTGCCTAAAGTTACAC
AGCTGTGCTTAACAGCTGGAAAACCCCAAAGGGTCCCTCTGACTCAGCCCCTGTGTGCTCAGTTTTAATT
TTGGGAGGGAAATAACAATGCCACCTTATAATACTTTCTAAGAATGAGAATTTTGTTCAGTGAATTCCCG
TCGACCTCTAGCTAGAGCTTGGCGTAATCATGGTCATAGCTGTTTCCTGTGTGAAATTGTTATCCGCTCA
CAATTCCACACAACATACGAGCCGGAAGCATAAAGTGTAAAGCCTGGGGTGCCTAATGAGTGAGCTAACT
CACATTAATTGCGTTGCGCTCACTGCCCGCTTTCCAGTCGGGAAACCTGTCGTGCCAGCTGCATTAATGA
ATCGGCCAACGCGCGGGGAGAGGCGGTTTGCGTATTGGGCGCTCTTCCGCTTCCTCGCTCACTGACTCGC
TGCGCTCGGTCGTTCGGCTGCGGCGAGCGGTATCAGCTCACTCAAAGGCGGTAATACGGTTATCCACAGA
ATCAGGGGATAACGCAGGAAAGAACATGTGAGCAAAAGGCCAGCAAAAGGCCAGGAACCGTAAAAAGGCC
GCGTTGCTGGCGTTTTTCCATAGGCTCCGCCCCCCTGACGAGCATCACAAAAATCGACGCTCAAGTCAGA
GGTGGCGAAACCCGACAGGACTATAAAGATACCAGGCGTTTCCCCCTGGAAGCTCCCTCGTGCGCTCTCC
TGTTCCGACCCTGCCGCTTACCGGATACCTGTCCGCCTTTCTCCCTTCGGGAAGCGTGGCGCTTTCTCAT
AGCTCACGCTGTAGGTATCTCAGTTCGGTGTAGGTCGTTCGCTCCAAGCTGGGCTGTGTGCACGAACCCC
CCGTTCAGCCCGACCGCTGCGCCTTATCCGGTAACTATCGTCTTGAGTCCAACCCGGTAAGACACGACTT
ATCGCCACTGGCAGCAGCCACTGGTAACAGGATTAGCAGAGCGAGGTATGTAGGCGGTGCTACAGAGTTC
TTGAAGTGGTGGCCTAACTACGGCTACACTAGAAGAACAGTATTTGGTATCTGCGCTCTGCTGAAGCCAG
TTACCTTCGGAAAAAGAGTTGGTAGCTCTTGATCCGGCAAACAAACCACCGCTGGTAGCGGTGGTTTTTT
TGTTTGCAAGCAGCAGATTACGCGCAGAAAAAAAGGATCTCAAGAAGATCCTTTGATCTTTTCTACGGGG
TCTGACGCTCAGTGGAACGAAAACTCACGTTAAGGGATTTTGGTCATGAGATTATCAAAAAGGATCTTCA
CCTAGATCCTTTTAAATTAAAAATGAAGTTTTAAATCAATCTAAAGTATATATGAGTAAACTTGGTCTGA
CAGTTACCAATGCTTAATCAGTGAGGCACCTATCTCAGCGATCTGTCTATTTCGTTCATCCATAGTTGCC
TGACTCCCCGTCGTGTAGATAACTACGATACGGGAGGGCTTACCATCTGGCCCCAGTGCTGCAATGATAC
CGCGAGACCCACGCTCACCGGCTCCAGATTTATCAGCAATAAACCAGCCAGCCGGAAGGGCCGAGCGCAG
AAGTGGTCCTGCAACTTTATCCGCCTCCATCCAGTCTATTAATTGTTGCCGGGAAGCTAGAGTAAGTAGT
TCGCCAGTTAATAGTTTGCGCAACGTTGTTGCCATTGCTACAGGCATCGTGGTGTCACGCTCGTCGTTTG
GTATGGCTTCATTCAGCTCCGGTTCCCAACGATCAAGGCGAGTTACATGATCCCCCATGTTGTGCAAAAA
AGCGGTTAGCTCCTTCGGTCCTCCGATCGTTGTCAGAAGTAAGTTGGCCGCAGTGTTATCACTCATGGTT
ATGGCAGCACTGCATAATTCTCTTACTGTCATGCCATCCGTAAGATGCTTTTCTGTGACTGGTGAGTACT
CAACCAAGTCATTCTGAGAATAGTGTATGCGGCGACCGAGTTGCTCTTGCCCGGCGTCAATACGGGATAA
TACCGCGCCACATAGCAGAACTTTAAAAGTGCTCATCATTGGAAAACGTTCTTCGGGGCGAAAACTCTCA
AGGATCTTACCGCTGTTGAGATCCAGTTCGATGTAACCCACTCGTGCACCCAACTGATCTTCAGCATCTT
TTACTTTCACCAGCGTTTCTGGGTGAGCAAAAACAGGAAGGCAAAATGCCGCAAAAAAGGGAATAAGGGC
GACACGGAAATGTTGAATACTCATACTCTTCCTTTTTCAATATTATTGAAGCATTTATCAGGGTTATTGT
CTCATGAGCGGATACATATTTGAATGTATTTAGAAAAATAAACAAATAGGGGTTCCGCGCACATTTCCCC
GAAAAGTGCCACCTGACGTC
